Addgene plasmid #123066: pCAG PSAM4 5HT3 LC IRES GFP
Purpose: chemogenetics
Depositing lab: Scott Sternson. Depositing organization: HHMI, Janelia Research Campus. Publication: Ultrapotent chemogenetics for research and potential clinical applications. Magnus CJ, Lee PH, Bonaventura J, Zemla R, Gomez JL, Ramirez MH, Hu X, Galvan A, Basu J, Michaelides M, Sternson SM. Science. 2019 Mar 14. pii: science.aav5282. doi: 10.1126/science.aav5282. PubMed 30872534.
Backbone
  Vector backbone: pCAG IRES eGFP WPRE
  Backbone size w/o insert (bp): 6600
  Total vector size (bp): 8665
  Vector type: Mammalian Expression
Growth in bacteria
  Bacterial resistance: Ampicillin, 100 μg/mL
  Growth temperature: 37°C
  Growth strain: DH5alpha
  Copy number: High Copy
Gene/Insert
  Gene/Insert name: PSAM4 5HT3 LC IRES GFP
  Species: M. musculus (mouse)
  Insert size (bp): 2763
  Mutation: L131G Q139L Y217F
  Entrez Gene: Htr3a (a.k.a. 5-HT3, 5-HT3A, 5-HT3R)
  Promoter: CAG
  Cloning method: Restriction Enzyme; 5′ cloning site NheI (not destroyed); 3′ cloning site NotI (not destroyed)
  Sequencing primers: 5′ GGTTCGGCTTCTGGCGTGTGACC; 3′ cgtcgccgtccagctcgaccag
Terms and licenses: Academic/Nonprofit Terms; Industry Terms: Not Available to Industry
Depositor comments: Please note that there are ambiguous bases in the CAG promoter due to difficulties sequencing through GC-rich regions.
How to cite: pCAG PSAM4 5HT3 LC IRES GFP was a gift from Scott Sternson (Addgene plasmid # 123066 ; http://n2t.net/addgene:123066 ; RRID:Addgene_123066)
