[The description below was written by a language model from this plasmid's Addgene catalogue record and pLannotate feature annotations shown in this document.]
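Description:
pCAG PSAM4 5HT3 LC IRES GFP is a non-viral mammalian expression plasmid of about 8.7 kb built on the pCAG IRES eGFP WPRE backbone and made for chemogenetics. It is maintained in E. coli as a high-copy plasmid through a ColE1/pUC-type origin and selected with ampicillin via the β-lactamase gene. The backbone also retains an SV40 origin, remnants of lac regulatory sequence and, in one sequence record, a T3 promoter. None of these contributes to the payload.

Expression is driven by the CAG promoter, annotated as the CMV immediate-early enhancer, the chicken β-actin promoter and a chimeric β-actin/β-globin intron. The depositor notes that this GC-rich region contains ambiguous bases. Cloned between NheI and NotI is the PSAM4 5HT3 LC coding sequence, carrying the mutations L131G, Q139L and Y217F. The automated annotation labels the whole open reading frame as mouse Htr3a, the cation-selective, depolarizing serotonin-gated channel. By general knowledge, PSAM (pharmacologically selective actuator module) channels are chimeras that join an engineered ligand-binding domain to an ion pore domain, here that of 5HT3, so that a designer agonist rather than the native transmitter opens the channel. The record itself does not spell out the domain composition or what "LC" stands for.

Downstream, an EMCV IRES allows cap-independent translation of a GFP reporter from the same transcript, so fluorescence marks cells expressing the channel. The backbone name says eGFP, while the annotation matched a fragment of monomeric EGFP. A short chimeric intron, a WPRE that enhances transcript stability and expression, and bGH and rabbit β-globin polyadenylation signals complete the cassette. The two feature tables agree apart from a shift of a few bases. The construct suits transfection or electroporation to test ligand-gated activation of cells.
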