Features (pLannotate 1.2.2; 27 found; start..end, strand, type, name):
      5..384     +  enhancer       CMV enhancer: human cytomegalovirus immediate early enhancer
    386..661     +  promoter       chicken β-actin promoter: No description available
    662..1678    +  intron         chimeric intron: chimera between introns from chicken β-actin and rabbit β-globin
   1676..1732    +  CDS            HBB (fragment): HBB_LEPEU - Experimental evidence at protein level: Swiss-Prot protein existence level 1. Involved in oxygen transport from the lung to the various peripheral tissues. From Lepus europaeus (European hare).
   1732..1748    +  misc_feature   MCS (fragment): multiple cloning site
   1789..3201    +  CDS            Htr3a: 5HT3A_MOUSE - Also known as 5ht3, Htr3. Experimental evidence at protein level: Swiss-Prot protein existence level 1. This is one of the several different receptors for 5- hydroxytryptamine (serotonin), a biogenic hormone that functions as a neurotransmitter, a hormone, and a mitogen. This receptor is a ligand- gated ion channel, which when activated causes fast, depolarizing responses in neurons. It is a cation-specific, but otherwise relatively nonselective, ion channel. From Mus musculus (Mouse).
   3219..3239    -  promoter       chicken β-actin promoter (fragment): contains a 21-bp deletion relative to the standard chicken β-actin promoter
   3237..3822    +  misc_feature   IRES2: internal ribosome entry site (IRES) of the encephalomyocarditis virus (EMCV)
   3834..4551    +  CDS            mEGFP (fragment): enhanced GFP with monomerizing A206K mutation (Zacharias et al., 2002) mammalian codon-optimized
   4596..4728    +  intron         chimeric intron: chimera between introns from human β-globin and immunoglobulin heavy chain genes
   4737..5325    +  misc_feature   WPRE: woodchuck hepatitis virus posttranscriptional regulatory element
   5329..5345    +  misc_feature   MCS (fragment): pUC18/19 multiple cloning site
   5358..5469    +  polyA_signal   bGH poly(A) signal: bovine growth hormone polyadenylation signal
   5565..5583    -  promoter       T3 promoter: promoter for bacteriophage T3 RNA polymerase
   5616..5690    +  CDS            HBB (fragment): HBB_PONPY - Experimental evidence at transcript level: Swiss-Prot protein existence level 2. Involved in oxygen transport from the lung to the various peripheral tissues. From Pongo pygmaeus (Bornean orangutan).
   5761..5816    +  polyA_signal   β-globin poly(A) signal: rabbit β-globin polyadenylation signal (Gil and Proudfoot, 1987)
   6201..6217    -  protein_bind   lac operator: The lac repressor binds to the lac operator to inhibit transcription in E. coli. This inhibition can be relieved by adding lactose or isopropyl-β-D-thiogalactopyranoside (IPTG). lac repressor encoded by lacI
   6225..6255    -  promoter       lac promoter: promoter for the E. coli lac operon
   6270..6291    -  protein_bind   CAP binding site: CAP binding activates transcription in the presence of cAMP. E. coli catabolite activator protein
   6304..6343    -  CDS            lacI (fragment): lac repressor; lacI; The lac repressor binds to the lac operator to inhibit transcription in E. coli. This inhibition can be relieved by adding lactose or isopropyl-β-D-thiogalactopyranoside (IPTG).
   6350..6372    +  promoter       SV40 promoter (fragment): SV40 enhancer and early promoter
   6396..6531    +  rep_origin     SV40 ori: SV40 origin of replication
   6551..6685    +  polyA_signal   SV40 poly(A) signal: SV40 polyadenylation signal
   6687..6741    -  CDS            lacI (fragment): lac repressor; lacI; The lac repressor binds to the lac operator to inhibit transcription in E. coli. This inhibition can be relieved by adding lactose or isopropyl-β-D-thiogalactopyranoside (IPTG).
   6924..7512    -  rep_origin     ori: high-copy-number ColE1/pMB1/pBR322/pUC origin of replication
   7683..8543    -  CDS            AmpR: β-lactamase; bla; confers resistance to ampicillin, carbenicillin, and related antibiotics
   8544..8648    -  promoter       AmpR promoter: bla
>Addgene plasmid #123066 | pCAG PSAM4 5HT3 LC IRES GFP | addgene full sequence | sequence record 462390 | Addgene Partial NGS Result
GGTCGACATTGATTATTGACTAGTTATTAATAGTAATCAATTACGGGGTCATTAGTTCATAGCCCATATA
TGGAGTTCCGCGTTACATAACTTACGGTAAATGGCCCGCCTGGCTGACCGCCCAACGACCCCCGCCCATT
GACGTCAATAATGACGTATGTTCCCATAGTAACGCCAATAGGGACTTTCCATTGACGTCAATGGGTGGAG
TATTTACGGTAAACTGCCCACTTGGCAGTACATCAAGTGTATCATATGCCAAGTACGCCCCCTATTGACG
TCAATGACGGTAAATGGCCCGCCTGGCATTATGCCCAGTACATGACCTTATGGGACTTTCCTACTTGGCA
GTACATCTACGTATTAGTCATCGCTATTACCATGGTCGAGGTGAGCCCCACGTTCTGCTTCACTCTCCCC
ATCTCCCCCCCCTCCCCACCCCCAATTTTGTATTTATTTATTTTTTAATTATTTTGTGCAGCGATGGGGG
CGGGGGGGGGGGGGGSGCGCGCCRGGSGGGGSGGGGSGGGGSGRGGGGSGGGGSGGGGSGRGGCGGAGAG
GTGCGGCGGCAGCCAATCAGAGCGGCGCGCTCCGAAAGTTTCCTTTTATGGCGAGGCGGCGGCGGCGGCG
GCCCTATAAAAAGCGAAGCGCGCGGCGGGCGGGAGTCGCTGCGCGCTGCCTTCGCCCCGTGCCCCGCTCC
GCCGCCGCCTCGCGCCGCCCGCCCCGGCTCTGACTGACCGCGTTACTCCCACAGGTGAGCGGGCGGGACG
GCCCTTCTCCTCCGGGCTGTAATTAGCGCTTGGTTTAATGACGGCTTGTTTCTTTTCTGTGGCTGCGTGA
AAGCCTTGAGGGGCTCCGGGAGGGCCCTTTGTGCGGGGGGAGCGGCTCGGGGGGTGCGTGCGTGTGTGTG
TGCGTGGGGAGCGCCGCGTGCGGCTCCGCGCTGCCCGGCGGCTGTGAGCGCTGCGGGCGCGGCGCGGGGC
TTTGTGCGCTCCGCAGTGTGCGCGAGGGGAGCGCGGCCGGGGGCGGTGCCCCGCGGTGCGGGGGGGGCTG
CGAGGGGAACAAAGGCTGCGTGCGGGGTGTGTGCGTGGGGGGGTGAGCAGGGGGTGTGGGCGCGTCGGTC
GGGCTGCAACCCCCCCTGCACCCCCCTCCCCGAGTTGCTGAGCACGGCCCGGCTTCGGGTGCGGGGCTCC
GTACGGGGCGTGGCGCGGGGCTCGCCGTGCCGGGCGGGGGGTGGCGGCAGGTGGGGGTGCCGGGCGGGGC
GGGGCCGCCTCGGGCCGGGGRGGGCTCGGGGGAGGGGCGCGGCGGCCCCCGGAGCGCCGGCGGCTGTCGA
GGCGCGGCGAGCCGCAGCCATTGCCTTTTATGGTAATCGTGCGAGAGGGCGCAGGGACTTCCTTTGTCCC
AAATCTGTGCGGAGCCGAAATCTGGGAGGCGCCGCCGCACCCCCTCTAGCGGGCGCGGGGCGAAGCGGTG
CGGCGCCGGCAGGAAGGAAATGGGCGGGGAGGGCCTTCGTGCGTCGCCGCGCCGCCGTCCCCTTCTCCCT
CTCCAGCCTCGGGGCTGTCCGCGGGGGGACGGCTGCCTTCGGGGGGGACGGGGCAGGGCGGGGTTCGGCT
TCTGGCGTGTGACCGGCGGCTCTAGAGCCTCTGCTAACCATGTTCATGCCTTCTTCTTTTTCCTACAGCT
CCTGGGCAACGTGCTGGTTATTGTGCTGTCTCATCATTTTGGCAAAGAATTCGGTACCGCGGGCCCGGCG
CGCCAGCTGGATATCTCCGGACCCGGGCTAGCGCCACCATGCGCTGTTCTCCAGGCGGCGTGTGGCTCGC
CCTGGCTGCTTCCCTTCTGCACGTTAGCCTGCAGGGTGAGTTCCAGCGCAAACTGTATAAGGAGCTTGTT
AAGAATTATAACCCCCTGGAGCGGCCGGTCGCAAATGATTCCCAGCCACTGACAGTGTACTTCAGCCTCT
CCTTGCTGCAGATCATGGACGTGGATGAAAAGAACCAGGTGCTGACCACTAATATTTGGTTGCAGATGTC
CTGGACCGATCACTACTTGCAGTGGAATGTGAGCGAATACCCAGGTGTAAAGACTGTAAGATTCCCTGAC
GGCCAAATCTGGAAACCAGATATCCTGCTGTACAACAGCGCAGACGAAAGGTTTGATGCAACATTTCACA
CCAACGTGGGAGTCAATTCTTCAGGCCACTGCCTGTACCTGCCCCCTGGAATCTTCAAGTCCTCATGCTA
TATCGACGTCCGCTGGTTTCCCTTCGACGTCCAGCACTGCAAACTCAAATTCGGGAGCTGGAGCTACGGC
GGATGGAGCCTGGATCTGCAAATGCAGGAGGCTGACATCTCTGGTTACATCCCGAATGGGGAGTGGGACC
TTGTGGGAATCCCCGGTAAAAGAAGCGAGCGATTTTATGAATGCTGCAAGGAACCCTTCCCTGACGTAAC
ATTCACAGTTATCATCAGAAGAAGGCCATTGTTCTACGCCGTTAGTTTGTTGCTCCCCAGTATTTTTCTC
ATGGTCGTGGACATCGTGGGATTTTGTCTCCCACCTGATAGCGGGGAGAGGGTCTCCTTTAAGATTACCT
TGTTGCTCGGCTATTCTGTATTTCTGATCATCGTGTCCGATACCCTTCCTGCCACAATCGGCACTCCGCT
GATAGGAGTGTATTTCGTCGTGTGTATGGCACTCCTGGTGATAAGTCTGGCGGAAACTATCTTCATTGTA
CGGCTGGTACATAAGCAGGACCTGCAAAGACCCGTGCCAGACTGGTTGCGACACCTTGTGCTGGACAGAA
TTGCATGGATTCTGTGTCTTGGCGAGCAACCTATGGCCCACCGGCCACCTGCAACCTTTCAAGCCAACAA
GACAGACGATTGTAGTGGGTCTGATCTGTTGCCTGCTATGGGGAATCACTGCTCCCATGTTGGGGGACCA
CAAGATTTGGAAAAGACCCCACGGGGGCGGGGATCACCCCTTCCTCCTCCCCGAGAAGCCTCTCTCGCTG
TCCGGGGGCTGCTCCAGGAACTGTCAAGCATCCGACATTTTCTGGAGAAGCGGGACGAGATGCGCGAAGT
CGCTCGCGACTGGCTGCGAGTGGGCTACGTCCTTGACAGGCTGCTGTTTCGGATCTACTTGCTGGCGGTG
CTGGCTTATTCCATTACTCTGGTGACACTCTGGTCCATATGGCACTACAGTTAGGCGGCCGCAATTCCCC
CCGCCCCCCCCCCCCCCCCCTCTCCCTCCCCCCCCCCTAACGTTACTGGCCGAAGCCGCTTGGAATAAGG
CCGGTGTGCGTTTGTCTATATGTTATTTTCCACCATATTGCCGTCTTTTGGCAATGTGAGGGCCCGGAAA
CCTGGCCCTGTCTTCTTGACGAGCATTCCTAGGGGTCTTTCCCCTCTCGCCAAAGGAATGCAAGGTCTGT
TGAATGTCGTGAAGGAAGCAGTTCCTCTGGAAGCTTCTTGAAGACAAACAACGTCTGTAGCGACCCTTTG
CAGGCAGCGGAACCCCCCACCTGGCGACAGGTGCCTCTGCGGCCAAAAGCCACGTGTATAAGATACACCT
GCAAAGGCGGCACAACCCCAGTGCCACGTTGTGAGTTGGATAGTTGTGGAAAGAGTCAAATGGCTCTCCT
AAGCGTATTCAACAAGGGGCTGAAGGATGCCCAGAAGGTACCCCATTGTATGGGATCTGATCTGGGGCCT
CGGTGCACATGCTTTACATGTGTTTAGTCGAGGTTAAAAAAACGTCTAGGCCCCCCGAACCACGGGGACG
TGGTTTTCCTTTGAAAAACACGATGATAATATGGCCACAACCATGGGGGATCCGGTGAGCAAGGGCGAGG
AGCTGTTCACCGGGGTGGTGCCCATCCTGGTCGAGCTGGACGGCGACGTAAACGGCCACAAGTTCAGCGT
GTCCGGCGAGGGCGAGGGCGATGCCACCTACGGCAAGCTGACCCTGAAGTTCATCTGCACCACCGGCAAG
CTGCCCGTGCCCTGGCCCACCCTCGTGACCACCCTGACCTACGGCGTGCAGTGCTTCAGCCGCTACCCCG
ACCACATGAAGCAGCACGACTTCTTCAAGTCCGCCATGCCCGAAGGCTACGTCCAGGAGCGCACCATCTT
CTTCAAGGACGACGGCAACTACAAGACCCGCGCCGAGGTGAAGTTCGAGGGCGACACCCTGGTGAACCGC
ATCGAGCTGAAGGGCATCGACTTCAAGGAGGACGGCAACATCCTGGGGCACAAGCTGGAGTACAACTACA
ACAGCCACAACGTCTATATCATGGCCGACAAGCAGAAGAACGGCATCAAGGTGAACTTCAAGATCCGCCA
CAACATCGAGGACGGCAGCGTGCAGCTCGCCGACCACTACCAGCAGAACACCCCCATCGGCGACGGCCCC
GTGCTGCTGCCCGACAACCACTACCTGAGCACCCAGTCCAAGCTGAGCAAAGACCCCAACGAGAAGCGCG
ATCACATGGTCCTGCTGGAGTTCGTGACCGCCGCCGGGATCACTCTCGGCATGGACGAGCTGTACAAGTA
ATCTAGAGTCGAGGTACCGATGAATAGCTAAGGTCGAGGCCGCAGGTAAGTATCAAGGTTACAAGACAGG
TTTAAGGAGACCAATAGAAACTGGGCTTGTCGAGACAGAGAAGACTCTTGCGTTTCTGATAGGCACCTAT
TGGTCTTACTGACATCCACTTTGCCTTTCTCTCCACAGGTGTCGACAATCAACCTCTGGATTACAAAATT
TGTGAAAGATTGACTGGTATTCTTAACTATGTTGCTCCTTTTACGCTATGTGGATACGCTGCTTTAATGC
CTTTGTATCATGCTATTGCTTCCCGTATGGCTTTCATTTTCTCCTCCTTGTATAAATCCTGGTTGCTGTC
TCTTTATGAGGAGTTGTGGCCCGTTGTCAGGCAACGTGGCGTGGTGTGCACTGTGTTTGCTGACGCAACC
CCCACTGGTTGGGGCATTGCCACCACCTGTCAGCTCCTTTCCGGGACTTTCGCTTTCCCCCTCCCTATTG
CCACGGCGGAACTCATCGCCGCCTGCCTTGCCCGCTGCTGGACAGGGGCTCGGCTGTTGGGCACTGACAA
TTCCGTGGTGTTGTCGGGGAAGCTGACGTCCTTTCCATGGCTGCTCGCCTGTGTTGCCACCTGGATTCTG
CGCGGGACGTCCTTCTGCTACGTCCCTTCGGCCCTCAATCCAGCGGACCTTCCTTCCCGCGGCCTGCTGC
CGGCTCTGCGGCCTCTTCCGCGTCTTCGCCTTCGCCCTCAGACGAGTCGGATCTCCCTTTGGGCCGCCTC
CCCGCCTGGAATTCGAGCTCGGTACGATCAGCCTCGACTGTGCCTTCTAGTTGCCAGCCATCTGTTGTTT
GCCCCTCCCCCGTGCCTTCCTTGACCCTGGAAGGTGCCACTCCCACTGTCCTTTCCTAATAAAATGAGGA
AATTGCATCGCATTGTCTGAGTAGGTGTCATTCTATTCTGGGGGGTGGGGTGGGGCAGGACAGCAAGGGG
GAGGATTGGGAAGACAATAGCCCAGCTTTTGTTCCCTTTAGTGAGGGTTAATTGCGCGCTTGGCGTAATC
ATGGTCATAGCTKATTTCACTCCTCAGGTGCAGGCTGCCTATCAGAAGGTGGTGGCTGGTGTGGCCAATG
CCCTGGCTCACAAATACCACTGAGATCTTTTTCCCTCTGCCAAAAATTATGGGGACATCATGAAGCCCCT
TGAGCATCTGACTTCTGGCTAATAAAGGAAATTTATTTTCATTGCAATAGTGTGTTGGAATTTTTTGTGT
CTCTCACTCGGAAGGACATATGGGAGGGCAAATCATTTAAAACATCAGAATGAGTATTTGGTTTAGAGTT
TGGCAACATATGCCCATATGCTGGCTGCCATGAACAAAGGTTGGCTATAAAGAGGTCATCAGTATATGAA
ACAGCCCCCTGCTGTCCATTCCTTATTCCATAGAAAAGCCTTGACTTGAGGTTAGATTTTTTTTATATTT
TGTTTTGTGTTATTTTTTTCTTTAACATCCCTAAAATTTTCCTTACATGTTTTACTAGCCAGATTTTTCC
TCCTCTCCTGACTACTCCCAGTCATAGCTGTCCCTCTTCTCTTATGGAGATCCCTCGACCTGCAGCCCAA
GCTTGGCGTAATCATGGTCATAGCTGTTTCCTGTGTGAAATTGTTATCCGCTCACAATTCCACACAACAT
ACGAGCCGGAAGCATAAAGTGTAAAGCCTGGGGTGCCTAATGAGTGAGCTAACTCACATTAATTGCGTTG
CGCTCACTGCCCGCTTTCCAGTCGGGAAACCTGTCGTGCCAGCGGATCCGCATCTCAATTAGTCAGCAAC
CATAGTCCCGCCCCTAACTCCGCCCATCCCGCCCCTAACTCCGCCCAGTTCCGCCCATTCTCCGCCCCAT
GGCTGACTAATTTTTTTTATTTATGCAGAGGCCGAGGCCGCCTCGGCCTCTGAGCTATTCCAGAAGTAGT
GAGGAGGCTTTTTTGGAGGCCTAGGCTTTTGCAAAAAGCTAACTTGTTTATTGCAGCTTATAATGGTTAC
AAATAAAGCAATAGCATCACAAATTTCACAAATAAAGCATTTTTTTCACTGCATTCTAGTTGTGGTTTGT
CCAAACTCATCAATGTATCTTATCATGTCTGGATCCGCTGCATTAATGAATCGGCCAACGCGCGGGGAGA
GGCGGTTTGCGTATTGGGCGCTCTTCCGCTTCCTCGCTCACTGACTCGCTGCGCTCGGTCGTTCGGCTGC
GGCGAGCGGTATCAGCTCACTCAAAGGCGGTAATACGGTTATCCACAGAATCAGGGGATAACGCAGGAAA
GAACATGTGAGCAAAAGGCCAGCAAAAGGCCAGGAACCGTAAAAAGGCCGCGTTGCTGGCGTTTTTCCAT
AGGCTCCGCCCCCCTGACGAGCATCACAAAAATCGACGCTCAAGTCAGAGGTGGCGAAACCCGACAGGAC
TATAAAGATACCAGGCGTTTCCCCCTGGAAGCTCCCTCGTGCGCTCTCCTGTTCCGACCCTGCCGCTTAC
CGGATACCTGTCCGCCTTTCTCCCTTCGGGAAGCGTGGCGCTTTCTCATAGCTCACGCTGTAGGTATCTC
AGTTCGGTGTAGGTCGTTCGCTCCAAGCTGGGCTGTGTGCACGAACCCCCCGTTCAGCCCGACCGCTGCG
CCTTATCCGGTAACTATCGTCTTGAGTCCAACCCGGTAAGACACGACTTATCGCCACTGGCAGCAGCCAC
TGGTAACAGGATTAGCAGAGCGAGGTATGTAGGCGGTGCTACAGAGTTCTTGAAGTGGTGGCCTAACTAC
GGCTACACTAGAAGAACAGTATTTGGTATCTGCGCTCTGCTGAAGCCAGTTACCTTCGGAAAAAGAGTTG
GTAGCTCTTGATCCGGCAAACAAACCACCGCTGGTAGCGGTGGTTTTTTTGTTTGCAAGCAGCAGATTAC
GCGCAGAAAAAAAGGATCTCAAGAAGATCCTTTGATCTTTTCTACGGGGTCTGACGCTCAGTGGAACGAA
AACTCACGTTAAGGGATTTTGGTCATGAGATTATCAAAAAGGATCTTCACCTAGATCCTTTTAAATTAAA
AATGAAGTTTTAAATCAATCTAAAGTATATATGAGTAAACTTGGTCTGACAGTTACCAATGCTTAATCAG
TGAGGCACCTATCTCAGCGATCTGTCTATTTCGTTCATCCATAGTTGCCTGACTCCCCGTCGTGTAGATA
ACTACGATACGGGAGGGCTTACCATCTGGCCCCAGTGCTGCAATGATACCGCGAGACCCACGCTCACCGG
CTCCAGATTTATCAGCAATAAACCAGCCAGCCGGAAGGGCCGAGCGCAGAAGTGGTCCTGCAACTTTATC
CGCCTCCATCCAGTCTATTAATTGTTGCCGGGAAGCTAGAGTAAGTAGTTCGCCAGTTAATAGTTTGCGC
AACGTTGTTGCCATTGCTACAGGCATCGTGGTGTCACGCTCGTCGTTTGGTATGGCTTCATTCAGCTCCG
GTTCCCAACGATCAAGGCGAGTTACATGATCCCCCATGTTGTGCAAAAAAGCGGTTAGCTCCTTCGGTCC
TCCGATCGTTGTCAGAAGTAAGTTGGCCGCAGTGTTATCACTCATGGTTATGGCAGCACTGCATAATTCT
CTTACTGTCATGCCATCCGTAAGATGCTTTTCTGTGACTGGTGAGTACTCAACCAAGTCATTCTGAGAAT
AGTGTATGCGGCGACCGAGTTGCTCTTGCCCGGCGTCAATACGGGATAATACCGCGCCACATAGCAGAAC
TTTAAAAGTGCTCATCATTGGAAAACGTTCTTCGGGGCGAAAACTCTCAAGGATCTTACCGCTGTTGAGA
TCCAGTTCGATGTAACCCACTCGTGCACCCAACTGATCTTCAGCATCTTTTACTTTCACCAGCGTTTCTG
GGTGAGCAAAAACAGGAAGGCAAAATGCCGCAAAAAAGGGAATAAGGGCGACACGGAAATGTTGAATACT
CATACTCTTCCTTTTTCAATATTATTGAAGCATTTATCAGGGTTATTGTCTCATGAGCGGATACATATTT
GAATGTATTTAGAAAAATAAACAAATAGGGGTTCCGCGCACATTTCCCCGAAAAGTGCCACCTG
