Features (pLannotate 1.2.2; 26 found; start..end, strand, type, name):
      4..383     +  enhancer       CMV enhancer: human cytomegalovirus immediate early enhancer
    386..661     +  promoter       chicken β-actin promoter: No description available
    662..1670    +  intron         chimeric intron: chimera between introns from chicken β-actin and rabbit β-globin
   1668..1724    +  CDS            HBB (fragment): HBB_LEPEU - Experimental evidence at protein level: Swiss-Prot protein existence level 1. Involved in oxygen transport from the lung to the various peripheral tissues. From Lepus europaeus (European hare).
   1724..1740    +  misc_feature   MCS (fragment): multiple cloning site
   1781..3193    +  CDS            Htr3a: 5HT3A_MOUSE - Also known as 5ht3, Htr3. Experimental evidence at protein level: Swiss-Prot protein existence level 1. This is one of the several different receptors for 5- hydroxytryptamine (serotonin), a biogenic hormone that functions as a neurotransmitter, a hormone, and a mitogen. This receptor is a ligand- gated ion channel, which when activated causes fast, depolarizing responses in neurons. It is a cation-specific, but otherwise relatively nonselective, ion channel. From Mus musculus (Mouse).
   3211..3231    -  promoter       chicken β-actin promoter (fragment): contains a 21-bp deletion relative to the standard chicken β-actin promoter
   3229..3814    +  misc_feature   IRES2: internal ribosome entry site (IRES) of the encephalomyocarditis virus (EMCV)
   3826..4543    +  CDS            mEGFP (fragment): enhanced GFP with monomerizing A206K mutation (Zacharias et al., 2002) mammalian codon-optimized
   4588..4720    +  intron         chimeric intron: chimera between introns from human β-globin and immunoglobulin heavy chain genes
   4729..5317    +  misc_feature   WPRE: woodchuck hepatitis virus posttranscriptional regulatory element
   5321..5337    +  misc_feature   MCS (fragment): pUC18/19 multiple cloning site
   5350..5461    +  polyA_signal   bGH poly(A) signal: bovine growth hormone polyadenylation signal
   5611..5682    +  CDS            HBB (fragment): HBB_PONPY - Experimental evidence at transcript level: Swiss-Prot protein existence level 2. Involved in oxygen transport from the lung to the various peripheral tissues. From Pongo pygmaeus (Bornean orangutan).
   5753..5808    +  polyA_signal   β-globin poly(A) signal: rabbit β-globin polyadenylation signal (Gil and Proudfoot, 1987)
   6191..6207    -  protein_bind   lac operator: The lac repressor binds to the lac operator to inhibit transcription in E. coli. This inhibition can be relieved by adding lactose or isopropyl-β-D-thiogalactopyranoside (IPTG). lac repressor encoded by lacI
   6215..6245    -  promoter       lac promoter: promoter for the E. coli lac operon
   6260..6281    -  protein_bind   CAP binding site: CAP binding activates transcription in the presence of cAMP. E. coli catabolite activator protein
   6294..6333    -  CDS            lacI (fragment): lac repressor; lacI; The lac repressor binds to the lac operator to inhibit transcription in E. coli. This inhibition can be relieved by adding lactose or isopropyl-β-D-thiogalactopyranoside (IPTG).
   6340..6362    +  promoter       SV40 promoter (fragment): SV40 enhancer and early promoter
   6386..6521    +  rep_origin     SV40 ori: SV40 origin of replication
   6541..6675    +  polyA_signal   SV40 poly(A) signal: SV40 polyadenylation signal
   6677..6731    -  CDS            lacI (fragment): lac repressor; lacI; The lac repressor binds to the lac operator to inhibit transcription in E. coli. This inhibition can be relieved by adding lactose or isopropyl-β-D-thiogalactopyranoside (IPTG).
   6914..7502    -  rep_origin     ori: high-copy-number ColE1/pMB1/pBR322/pUC origin of replication
   7673..8533    -  CDS            AmpR: β-lactamase; bla; confers resistance to ampicillin, carbenicillin, and related antibiotics
   8534..8638    -  promoter       AmpR promoter: bla
>Addgene plasmid #123066 | pCAG PSAM4 5HT3 LC IRES GFP | analyzer sequence | sequence record 234936
GTCGACATTGATTATTGACTAGTTATTAATAGTAATCAATTACGGGGTCATTAGTTCATAGCCCATATAT
GGAGTTCCGCGTTACATAACTTACGGTAAATGGCCCGCCTGGCTGACCGCCCAACGACCCCCGCCCATTG
ACGTCAATAATGACGTATGTTCCCATAGTAACGCCAATAGGGACTTTCCATTGACGTCAATGGGTGGACT
ATTTACGGTAAACTGCCCACTTGGCAGTACATCAAGTGTATCATATGCCAAGTACGCCCCCTATTGACGT
CAATGACGGTAAATGGCCCGCCTGGCATTATGCCCAGTACATGACCTTATGGGACTTTCCTACTTGGCAG
TACATCTACGTATTAGTCATCGCTATTACCATGGGTCGAGGTGAGCCCCACGTTCTGCTTCACTCTCCCC
ATCTCCCCCCCCTCCCCACCCCCAATTTTGTATTTATTTATTTTTTAATTATTTTGTGCAGCGATGGGGG
CGGGGGGGGGGGGGGCGCGCGCCAGGCGGGGCGGGGCGGGGGCGAGGGCGGGGCGGGGCGAGGCGGAGAG
GTGCGGCGGCAGCCAATCAGAGCGGCGCGCTCCGAAAGTTTCCTTTTATGGCGAGGCGGCGGCGGCGGCG
GCCCTATAAAAAGCGAAGCGCGCGGCGGGCGGGAGTCGCTGCGTTGCCTTCGCCCCGTGCCCCGCTCCGC
GCCGCCTCGCGCCGCCCGCCCCGGCTCTGACTGACCGCGTTACTCCCACAGGTGAGCGGGCGGGACGGCC
CTTCTCCTCCGGGCTGTAATTAGCGCTTGGTTTAATGACGGCTCGTTTCTTTTCTGTGGCTGCGTGAAAG
CCTTAAAGGGCTCCGGGAGGGCCCTTTGTGCGGGGGGGAGCGGCTCGGGGGGTGCGTGCGTGTGTGTGTG
CGTGGGGAGCGCCGCGTGCGGCCCGCGCTGCCCGGCGGCTGTGAGCGCTGCGGGCGCGGCGCGGGGCTTT
GTGCGCTCCGCGTGTGCGCGAGGGGAGCGCGGCCGGGGGCGGTGCCCCGCGGTGCGGGGGGGCTGCGAGG
GGAACAAAGGCTGCGTGCGGGGTGTGTGCGTGGGGGGGTGAGCAGGGGGTGTGGGCGCGGCGGTCGGGCT
GTAACCCCCCCCTGCACCCCCCTCCCCGAGTTGCTGAGCACGGCCCGGCTTCGGGTGCGGGGCTCCGTGC
GGGGCGTGGCGCGGGGCTCGCCGTGCCGGGCGGGGGGTGGCGGCAGGTGGGGGTGCCGGGCGGGGCGGGG
CCGCCTCGGGCCGGGGAGGGCTCGGGGGAGGGGCGCGGCGGCCCCGGAGCGCCGGCGGCTGTCGAGGCGC
GGCGAGCCGCAGCCATTGCCTTTTATGGTAATCGTGCGAGAGGGCGCAGGGACTTCCTTTGTCCCAAATC
TGGCGGAGCCGAAATCTGGGAGGCGCCGCCGCACCCCCTCTAGCGGGCGCGGGCGAAGCGGTGCGGCGCC
GGCAGGAAGGAAATGGGCGGGGAGGGCCTTCGTGCGTCGCCGCGCCGCCGTCCCCTTCTCCATCTCCAGC
CTCGGGGCTGCCGCAGGGGGACGGCTGCCTTCGGGGGGGACGGGGCAGGGCGGGGTTCGGCTTCTGGCGT
GTGACCGGCGGCTCTAGAGCCTCTGCTAACCATGTTCATGCCTTCTTCTTTTTCCTACAGCTCCTGGGCA
ACGTGCTGGTTATTGTGCTGTCTCATCATTTTGGCAAAGAATTCGGTACCGCGGGCCCGGCGCGCCAGCT
GGATATCTCCGGACCCGGGCTAGCGCCACCATGCGCTGTTCTCCAGGCGGCGTGTGGCTCGCCCTGGCTG
CTTCCCTTCTGCACGTTAGCCTGCAGGGTGAGTTCCAGCGCAAACTGTATAAGGAGCTTGTTAAGAATTA
TAACCCCCTGGAGCGGCCGGTCGCAAATGATTCCCAGCCACTGACAGTGTACTTCAGCCTCTCCTTGCTG
CAGATCATGGACGTGGATGAAAAGAACCAGGTGCTGACCACTAATATTTGGTTGCAGATGTCCTGGACCG
ATCACTACTTGCAGTGGAATGTGAGCGAATACCCAGGTGTAAAGACTGTAAGATTCCCTGACGGCCAAAT
CTGGAAACCAGATATCCTGCTGTACAACAGCGCAGACGAAAGGTTTGATGCAACATTTCACACCAACGTG
GGAGTCAATTCTTCAGGCCACTGCCTGTACCTGCCCCCTGGAATCTTCAAGTCCTCATGCTATATCGACG
TCCGCTGGTTTCCCTTCGACGTCCAGCACTGCAAACTCAAATTCGGGAGCTGGAGCTACGGCGGATGGAG
CCTGGATCTGCAAATGCAGGAGGCTGACATCTCTGGTTACATCCCGAATGGGGAGTGGGACCTTGTGGGA
ATCCCCGGTAAAAGAAGCGAGCGATTTTATGAATGCTGCAAGGAACCCTTCCCTGACGTAACATTCACAG
TTATCATCAGAAGAAGGCCATTGTTCTACGCCGTTAGTTTGTTGCTCCCCAGTATTTTTCTCATGGTCGT
GGACATCGTGGGATTTTGTCTCCCACCTGATAGCGGGGAGAGGGTCTCCTTTAAGATTACCTTGTTGCTC
GGCTATTCTGTATTTCTGATCATCGTGTCCGATACCCTTCCTGCCACAATCGGCACTCCGCTGATAGGAG
TGTATTTCGTCGTGTGTATGGCACTCCTGGTGATAAGTCTGGCGGAAACTATCTTCATTGTACGGCTGGT
ACATAAGCAGGACCTGCAAAGACCCGTGCCAGACTGGTTGCGACACCTTGTGCTGGACAGAATTGCATGG
ATTCTGTGTCTTGGCGAGCAACCTATGGCCCACCGGCCACCTGCAACCTTTCAAGCCAACAAGACAGACG
ATTGTAGTGGGTCTGATCTGTTGCCTGCTATGGGGAATCACTGCTCCCATGTTGGGGGACCACAAGATTT
GGAAAAGACCCCACGGGGGCGGGGATCACCCCTTCCTCCTCCCCGAGAAGCCTCTCTCGCTGTCCGGGGG
CTGCTCCAGGAACTGTCAAGCATCCGACATTTTCTGGAGAAGCGGGACGAGATGCGCGAAGTCGCTCGCG
ACTGGCTGCGAGTGGGCTACGTCCTTGACAGGCTGCTGTTTCGGATCTACTTGCTGGCGGTGCTGGCTTA
TTCCATTACTCTGGTGACACTCTGGTCCATATGGCACTACAGTTAGGCGGCCGCAATTCCCCCCGCCCCC
CCCCCCCCCCCCTCTCCCTCCCCCCCCCCTAACGTTACTGGCCGAAGCCGCTTGGAATAAGGCCGGTGTG
CGTTTGTCTATATGTTATTTTCCACCATATTGCCGTCTTTTGGCAATGTGAGGGCCCGGAAACCTGGCCC
TGTCTTCTTGACGAGCATTCCTAGGGGTCTTTCCCCTCTCGCCAAAGGAATGCAAGGTCTGTTGAATGTC
GTGAAGGAAGCAGTTCCTCTGGAAGCTTCTTGAAGACAAACAACGTCTGTAGCGACCCTTTGCAGGCAGC
GGAACCCCCCACCTGGCGACAGGTGCCTCTGCGGCCAAAAGCCACGTGTATAAGATACACCTGCAAAGGC
GGCACAACCCCAGTGCCACGTTGTGAGTTGGATAGTTGTGGAAAGAGTCAAATGGCTCTCCTAAGCGTAT
TCAACAAGGGGCTGAAGGATGCCCAGAAGGTACCCCATTGTATGGGATCTGATCTGGGGCCTCGGTGCAC
ATGCTTTACATGTGTTTAGTCGAGGTTAAAAAAACGTCTAGGCCCCCCGAACCACGGGGACGTGGTTTTC
CTTTGAAAAACACGATGATAATATGGCCACAACCATGGGGGATCCGGTGAGCAAGGGCGAGGAGCTGTTC
ACCGGGGTGGTGCCCATCCTGGTCGAGCTGGACGGCGACGTAAACGGCCACAAGTTCAGCGTGTCCGGCG
AGGGCGAGGGCGATGCCACCTACGGCAAGCTGACCCTGAAGTTCATCTGCACCACCGGCAAGCTGCCCGT
GCCCTGGCCCACCCTCGTGACCACCCTGACCTACGGCGTGCAGTGCTTCAGCCGCTACCCCGACCACATG
AAGCAGCACGACTTCTTCAAGTCCGCCATGCCCGAAGGCTACGTCCAGGAGCGCACCATCTTCTTCAAGG
ACGACGGCAACTACAAGACCCGCGCCGAGGTGAAGTTCGAGGGCGACACCCTGGTGAACCGCATCGAGCT
GAAGGGCATCGACTTCAAGGAGGACGGCAACATCCTGGGGCACAAGCTGGAGTACAACTACAACAGCCAC
AACGTCTATATCATGGCCGACAAGCAGAAGAACGGCATCAAGGTGAACTTCAAGATCCGCCACAACATCG
AGGACGGCAGCGTGCAGCTCGCCGACCACTACCAGCAGAACACCCCCATCGGCGACGGCCCCGTGCTGCT
GCCCGACAACCACTACCTGAGCACCCAGTCCAAGCTGAGCAAAGACCCCAACGAGAAGCGCGATCACATG
GTCCTGCTGGAGTTCGTGACCGCCGCCGGGATCACTCTCGGCATGGACGAGCTGTACAAGTAATCTAGAG
TCGAGGTACCGATGAATAGCTAAGGTCGAGGCCGCAGGTAAGTATCAAGGTTACAAGACAGGTTTAAGGA
GACCAATAGAAACTGGGCTTGTCGAGACAGAGAAGACTCTTGCGTTTCTGATAGGCACCTATTGGTCTTA
CTGACATCCACTTTGCCTTTCTCTCCACAGGTGTCGACAATCAACCTCTGGATTACAAAATTTGTGAAAG
ATTGACTGGTATTCTTAACTATGTTGCTCCTTTTACGCTATGTGGATACGCTGCTTTAATGCCTTTGTAT
CATGCTATTGCTTCCCGTATGGCTTTCATTTTCTCCTCCTTGTATAAATCCTGGTTGCTGTCTCTTTATG
AGGAGTTGTGGCCCGTTGTCAGGCAACGTGGCGTGGTGTGCACTGTGTTTGCTGACGCAACCCCCACTGG
TTGGGGCATTGCCACCACCTGTCAGCTCCTTTCCGGGACTTTCGCTTTCCCCCTCCCTATTGCCACGGCG
GAACTCATCGCCGCCTGCCTTGCCCGCTGCTGGACAGGGGCTCGGCTGTTGGGCACTGACAATTCCGTGG
TGTTGTCGGGGAAGCTGACGTCCTTTCCATGGCTGCTCGCCTGTGTTGCCACCTGGATTCTGCGCGGGAC
GTCCTTCTGCTACGTCCCTTCGGCCCTCAATCCAGCGGACCTTCCTTCCCGCGGCCTGCTGCCGGCTCTG
CGGCCTCTTCCGCGTCTTCGCCTTCGCCCTCAGACGAGTCGGATCTCCCTTTGGGCCGCCTCCCCGCCTG
GAATTCGAGCTCGGTACGATCAGCCTCGACTGTGCCTTCTAGTTGCCAGCCATCTGTTGTTTGCCCCTCC
CCCGTGCCTTCCTTGACCCTGGAAGGTGCCACTCCCACTGTCCTTTCCTAATAAAATGAGGAAATTGCAT
CGCATTGTCTGAGTAGGTGTCATTCTATTCTGGGGGGTGGGGTGGGGCAGGACAGCAAGGGGGAGGATTG
GGAAGACAATAGCAGGCCAGCTTTTGTTCCCTTTAGGGTTAATTGCGCGCTTGGCGCTAATCATGGTCAT
AGCTGTTTCCACTCCTCAGGTGCAGGCTGCCTATCAGAAGGTGGTGGCTGGTGTGGCCAATGCCCTGGCT
CACAAATACCACTGAGATCTTTTTCCCTCTGCCAAAAATTATGGGGACATCATGAAGCCCCTTGAGCATC
TGACTTCTGGCTAATAAAGGAAATTTATTTTCATTGCAATAGTGTGTTGGAATTTTTTGTGTCTCTCACT
CGGAAGGACATATGGGAGGGCAAATCATTTAAAACATCAGAATGAGTATTTGGTTTAGAGTTTGGCAACA
TATGCCATATGCTGGCTGCCATGAACAAAGGTGGCTATAAAGAGGTCATCAGTATATGAAACAGCCCCCT
GCTGTCCATTCCTTATTCCATAGAAAAGCCTTGACTTGAGGTTAGATTTTTTTTTATATTTTGTTTGTGT
TATTTTTTTCTTTAACATCCCTAAAATTTTCCTTACATGTTTTACTAGCCAGATTTTTCCTCCTCTCCTG
ACTACTCCCAGTCATAGCTGTCCCTCTTCTCTTATGAAGATCCCTCGACCTGCAGCCCAAGCTTGGCGTA
ATCATGGTCATAGCTGTTTCCTGTGTGAAATTGTTATCCGCTCACAATTCCACACAACATACGAGCCGGA
AGCATAAAGTGTAAAGCCTGGGGTGCCTAATGAGTGAGCTAACTCACATTAATTGCGTTGCGCTCACTGC
CCGCTTTCCAGTCGGGAAACCTGTCGTGCCAGCGGATCCGCATCTCAATTAGTCAGCAACCATAGTCCCG
CCCCTAACTCCGCCCATCCCGCCCCTAACTCCGCCCAGTTCCGCCCATTCTCCGCCCCATGGCTGACTAA
TTTTTTTTATTTATGCAGAGGCCGAGGCCGCCTCGGCCTCTGAGCTATTCCAGAAGTAGTGAGGAGGCTT
TTTTGGAGGCCTAGGCTTTTGCAAAAAGCTAACTTGTTTATTGCAGCTTATAATGGTTACAAATAAAGCA
ATAGCATCACAAATTTCACAAATAAAGCATTTTTTTCACTGCATTCTAGTTGTGGTTTGTCCAAACTCAT
CAATGTATCTTATCATGTCTGGATCCGCTGCATTAATGAATCGGCCAACGCGCGGGGAGAGGCGGTTTGC
GTATTGGGCGCTCTTCCGCTTCCTCGCTCACTGACTCGCTGCGCTCGGTCGTTCGGCTGCGGCGAGCGGT
ATCAGCTCACTCAAAGGCGGTAATACGGTTATCCACAGAATCAGGGGATAACGCAGGAAAGAACATGTGA
GCAAAAGGCCAGCAAAAGGCCAGGAACCGTAAAAAGGCCGCGTTGCTGGCGTTTTTCCATAGGCTCCGCC
CCCCTGACGAGCATCACAAAAATCGACGCTCAAGTCAGAGGTGGCGAAACCCGACAGGACTATAAAGATA
CCAGGCGTTTCCCCCTGGAAGCTCCCTCGTGCGCTCTCCTGTTCCGACCCTGCCGCTTACCGGATACCTG
TCCGCCTTTCTCCCTTCGGGAAGCGTGGCGCTTTCTCAATGCTCACGCTGTAGGTATCTCAGTTCGGTGT
AGGTCGTTCGCTCCAAGCTGGGCTGTGTGCACGAACCCCCCGTTCAGCCCGACCGCTGCGCCTTATCCGG
TAACTATCGTCTTGAGTCCAACCCGGTAAGACACGACTTATCGCCACTGGCAGCAGCCACTGGTAACAGG
ATTAGCAGAGCGAGGTATGTAGGCGGTGCTACAGAGTTCTTGAAGTGGTGGCCTAACTACGGCTACACTA
GAAGGACAGTATTTGGTATCTGCGCTCTGCTGAAGCCAGTTACCTTCGGAAAAAGAGTTGGTAGCTCTTG
ATCCGGCAAACAAACCACCGCTGGTAGCGGTGGTTTTTTTGTTTGCAAGCAGCAGATTACGCGCAGAAAA
AAAGGATCTCAAGAAGATCCTTTGATCTTTTCTACGGGGTCTGACGCTCAGTGGAACGAAAACTCACGTT
AAGGGATTTTGGTCATGAGATTATCAAAAAGGATCTTCACCTAGATCCTTTTAAATTAAAAATGAAGTTT
TAAATCAATCTAAAGTATATATGAGTAAACTTGGTCTGACAGTTACCAATGCTTAATCAGTGAGGCACCT
ATCTCAGCGATCTGTCTATTTCGTTCATCCATAGTTGCCTGACTCCCCGTCGTGTAGATAACTACGATAC
GGGAGGGCTTACCATCTGGCCCCAGTGCTGCAATGATACCGCGAGACCCACGCTCACCGGCTCCAGATTT
ATCAGCAATAAACCAGCCAGCCGGAAGGGCCGAGCGCAGAAGTGGTCCTGCAACTTTATCCGCCTCCATC
CAGTCTATTAATTGTTGCCGGGAAGCTAGAGTAAGTAGTTCGCCAGTTAATAGTTTGCGCAACGTTGTTG
CCATTGCTACAGGCATCGTGGTGTCACGCTCGTCGTTTGGTATGGCTTCATTCAGCTCCGGTTCCCAACG
ATCAAGGCGAGTTACATGATCCCCCATGTTGTGCAAAAAAGCGGTTAGCTCCTTCGGTCCTCCGATCGTT
GTCAGAAGTAAGTTGGCCGCAGTGTTATCACTCATGGTTATGGCAGCACTGCATAATTCTCTTACTGTCA
TGCCATCCGTAAGATGCTTTTCTGTGACTGGTGAGTACTCAACCAAGTCATTCTGAGAATAGTGTATGCG
GCGACCGAGTTGCTCTTGCCCGGCGTCAATACGGGATAATACCGCGCCACATAGCAGAACTTTAAAAGTG
CTCATCATTGGAAAACGTTCTTCGGGGCGAAAACTCTCAAGGATCTTACCGCTGTTGAGATCCAGTTCGA
TGTAACCCACTCGTGCACCCAACTGATCTTCAGCATCTTTTACTTTCACCAGCGTTTCTGGGTGAGCAAA
AACAGGAAGGCAAAATGCCGCAAAAAAGGGAATAAGGGCGACACGGAAATGTTGAATACTCATACTCTTC
CTTTTTCAATATTATTGAAGCATTTATCAGGGTTATTGTCTCATGAGCGGATACATATTTGAATGTATTT
AGAAAAATAAACAAATAGGGGTTCCGCGCACATTTCCCCGAAAAGTGCCACCTG
