>Addgene plasmid #123066 | pCAG PSAM4 5HT3 LC IRES GFP | addgene partial sequence | sequence record 240882 | Addgene Partial NGS Result
GGGGGACGGCTGCCTTCGGGGGGGACGGGGCAGGGCGGGGTTCGGCTTCTGGCGTGTGACCGGCGGCTCT
AGAGCCTCTGCTAACCATGTTCATGCCTTCTTCTTTTTCCTACAGCTCCTGGGCAACGTGCTGGTTATTG
TGCTGTCTCATCATTTTGGCAAAGAATTCGGTACCGCGGGCCCGGCGCGCCAGCTGGATATCTCCGGACC
CGGGCTAGCGCCACCATGCGCTGTTCTCCAGGCGGCGTGTGGCTCGCCCTGGCTGCTTCCCTTCTGCACG
TTAGCCTGCAGGGTGAGTTCCAGCGCAAACTGTATAAGGAGCTTGTTAAGAATTATAACCCCCTGGAGCG
GCCGGTCGCAAATGATTCCCAGCCACTGACAGTGTACTTCAGCCTCTCCTTGCTGCAGATCATGGACGTG
GATGAAAAGAACCAGGTGCTGACCACTAATATTTGGTTGCAGATGTCCTGGACCGATCACTACTTGCAGT
GGAATGTGAGCGAATACCCAGGTGTAAAGACTGTAAGATTCCCTGACGGCCAAATCTGGAAACCAGATAT
CCTGCTGTACAACAGCGCAGACGAAAGGTTTGATGCAACATTTCACACCAACGTGGGAGTCAATTCTTCA
GGCCACTGCCTGTACCTGCCCCCTGGAATCTTCAAGTCCTCATGCTATATCGACGTCCGCTGGTTTCCCT
TCGACGTCCAGCACTGCAAACTCAAATTCGGGAGCTGGAGCTACGGCGGATGGAGCCTGGATCTGCAAAT
GCAGGAGGCTGACATCTCTGGTTACATCCCGAATGGGGAGTGGGACCTTGTGGGAATCCCCGGTAAAAGA
AGCGAGCGATTTTATGAATGCTGCAAGGAACCCTTCCCTGACGTAACATTCACAGTTATCATCAGAAGAA
GGCCATTGTTCTACGCCGTTAGTTTGTTGCTCCCCAGTATTTTTCTCATGGTCGTGGACATCGTGGGATT
TTGTCTCCCACCTGATAGCGGGGAGAGGGTCTCCTTTAAGATTACCTTGTTGCTCGGCTATTCTGTATTT
CTGATCATCGTGTCCGATACCCTTCCTGCCACAATCGGCACTCCGCTGATAGGAGTGTATTTCGTCGTGT
GTATGGCACTCCTGGTGATAAGTCTGGCGGAAACTATCTTCATTGTACGGCTGGTACATAAGCAGGACCT
GCAAAGACCCGTGCCAGACTGGTTGCGACACCTTGTGCTGGACAGAATTGCATGGATTCTGTGTCTTGGC
GAGCAACCTATGGCCCACCGGCCACCTGCAACCTTTCAAGCCAACAAGACAGACGATTGTAGTGGGTCTG
ATCTGTTGCCTGCTATGGGGAATCACTGCTCCCATGTTGGGGGACCACAAGATTTGGAAAAGACCCCACG
GGGGCGGGGATCACCCCTTCCTCCTCCCCGAGAAGCCTCTCTCGCTGTCCGGGGGCTGCTCCAGGAACTG
TCAAGCATCCGACATTTTCTGGAGAAGCGGGACGAGATGCGCGAAGTCGCTCGCGACTGGCTGCGAGTGG
GCTACGTCCTTGACAGGCTGCTGTTTCGGATCTACTTGCTGGCGGTGCTGGCTTATTCCATTACTCTGGT
GACACTCTGGTCCATATGGCACTACAGTTAGGCGGCCGCAATTCCCCCCGCCCCCCCCCCCCCCCCCTCT
CCCTCCCCCCCCCCTAACGTTACTGGCCGAAGCCGCTTGGAATAAGGCCGGTGTGCGTTTGTCTATATGT
TATTTTCCACCATATTGCCGTCTTTTGGCAATGTGAGGGCCCGGAAACCTGGCCCTGTCTTCTTGACGAG
CATTCCTAGGGGTCTTTCCCCTCTCGCCAAAGGAATGCAAGGTCTGTTGAATGTCGTGAAGGAAGCAGTT
CCTCTGGAAGCTTCTTGAAGACAAACAACGTCTGTAGCGACCCTTTGCAGGCAGCGGAACCCCCCACCTG
GCGACAGGTGCCTCTGCGGCCAAAAGCCACGTGTATAAGATACACCTGCAAAGGCGGCACAACCCCAGTG
CCACGTTGTGAGTTGGATAGTTGTGGAAAGAGTCAAATGGCTCTCCTAAGCGTATTCAACAAGGGGCTGA
AGGATGCCCAGAAGGTACCCCATTGTATGGGATCTGATCTGGGGCCTCGGTGCACATGCTTTACATGTGT
TTAGTCGAGGTTAAAAAAACGTCTAGGCCCCCCGAACCACGGGGACGTGGTTTTCCTTTGAAAAACACGA
TGATAATATGGCCACAACCATGGGGGATCCGGTGAGCAAGGGCGAGGAGCTGTTCACCGGGGTGGTGCCC
ATCCTGGTCGAGCTGGACGGCGACGTAAACGGCCACAAGTTCAGCGTGTCCGGCGAGGGCGAGGGCGATG
CCACCTACGGCAAGCTGACCCTGAAGTTCATCTGCACCACCGGCAAGCTGCCCGTGCCCTGGCCCACCCT
CGTGACCACCCTGACCTACGGCGTGCAGTGCTTCAGCCGCTACCCCGACCACATGAAGCAGCACGACTTC
TTCAAGTCCGCCATGCCCGAAGGCTACGTCCAGGAGCGCACCATCTTCTTCAAGGACGACGGCAACTACA
AGACCCGCGCCGAGGTGAAGTTCGAGGGCGACACCCTGGTGAACCGCATCGAGCTGAAGGGCATCGACTT
CAAGGAGGACGGCAACATCCTGGGGCACAAGCTGGAGTACAACTACAACAGCCACAACGTCTATATCATG
GCCGACAAGCAGAAGAACGGCATCAAGGTGAACTTCAAGATCCGCCACAACATCGAGGACGGCAGCGTGC
AGCTCGCCGACCACTACCAGCAGAACACCCCCATCGGCGACGGCCCCGTGCTGCTGCCCGACAACCACTA
CCTGAGCACCCAGTCCAAGCTGAGCAAAGACCCCAACGAGAAGCGCGATCACATGGTCCTGCTGGAGTTC
GTGACCGCCGCCGGGATCACTCTCGGCATGGACGAGCTGTACAAGTAATCTAGAGTCGAGGTACCGATGA
ATAGCTAAGGTCGAGGCCGCAGGTAAGTATCAAGGTTACAAGACAGGTTTAAGGAGACCAATAGAAACTG
GGCTTGTCGAGACAGAGAAGACTCTTGCGTTTCTGATAGGCACCTATTGGTCTTACTGACATCCACTTTG
CCTTTCTCTCCACAGGTGTCGACAATCAACCTCTGGATTACAAAATTTGTGAAAGATTGACTGGTATTCT
TAACTATGTTGCTCCTTTTACGCTATGTGGATACGCTGCTTTAATGCCTTTGTATCATGCTATTGCTTCC
CGTATGGCTTTCATTTTCTCCTCCTTGTATAAATCCTGGTTGCTGTCTCTTTATGAGGAGTTGTGGCCCG
TTGTCAGGCAACGTGGCGTGGTGTGCACTGTGTTTGCTGACGCAACCCCCACTGGTTGGGGCATTGCCAC
CACCTGTCAGCTCCTTTCCGGGACTTTCGCTTTCCCCCTCCCTATTGCCACGGCGGAACTCATCGCCGCC
TGCCTTGCCCGCTGCTGGACAGGGGCTCGGCTGTTGGGCACTGACAATTCCGTGGTGTTGTCGGGGAAGC
TGACGTCCTTTCCATGGCTGCTCGCCTGTGTTGCCACCTGGATTCTGCGCGGGACGTCCTTCTGCTACGT
CCCTTCGGCCCTCAATCCAGCGGACCTTCCTTCCCGCGGCCTGCTGCCGGCTCTGCGGCCTCTTCCGCGT
CTTCGCCTTCGCCCTCAGACGAGTCGGATCTCCCTTTGGGCCGCCTCCCCGCCTGGAATTCGAGCTCGGT
ACGATCAGCCTCGACTGTGCCTTCTAGTTGCCAGCCATCTGTTGTTTGCCCCTCCCCCGTGCCTTCCTTG
ACCCTGGAAGGTGCCACTCCCACTGTCCTTTCCTAATAAAATGAGGAAATTGCATCGCATTGTCTGAGTA
GGTGTCATTCTATTCTGGGGGGTGGGGTGGGGCAGGACAGCAAGGGGGAGGATTGGGAAGACAATAGCCC
AGCTTTTGTTCCCTTTAGTGAGGGTTAATTGCGCGCTTGGCGTAATCATGGTCATAGCTKATTTCACTCC
TCAGGTGCAGGCTGCCTATCAGAAGGTGGTGGCTGGTGTGGCCAATGCCCTGGCTCACAAATACCACTGA
GATCTTTTTCCCTCTGCCAAAAATTATGGGGACATCATGAAGCCCCTTGAGCATCTGACTTCTGGCTAAT
AAAGGAAATTTATTTTCATTGCAATAGTGTGTTGGAATTTTTTGTGTCTCTCACTCGGAAGGACATATGG
GAGGGCAAATCATTTAAAACATCAGAATGAGTATTTGGTTTAGAGTTTGGCAACATATGCCCATATGCTG
GCTGCCATGAACAAAGGTTGGCTATAAAGAGGTCATCAGTATATGAAACAGCCCCCTGCTGTCCATTCCT
TATTCCATAGAAAAGCCTTGACTTGAGGTTAGATTTTTTTTATATTTTGTTTTGTGTTATTTTTTTCTTT
AACATCCCTAAAATTTTCCTTACATGTTTTACTAGCCAGATTTTTCCTCCTCTCCTGACTACTCCCAGTC
ATAGCTGTCCCTCTTCTCTTATGGAGATCCCTCGACCTGCAGCCCAAGCTTGGCGTAATCATGGTCATAG
CTGTTTCCTGTGTGAAATTGTTATCCGCTCACAATTCCACACAACATACGAGCCGGAAGCATAAAGTGTA
AAGCCTGGGGTGCCTAATGAGTGAGCTAACTCACATTAATTGCGTTGCGCTCACTGCCCGCTTTCCAGTC
GGGAAACCTGTCGTGCCAGCGGATCCGCATCTCAATTAGTCAGCAACCATAGTCCCGCCCCTAACTCCGC
CCATCCCGCCCCTAACTCCGCCCAGTTCCGCCCATTCTCCGCCCCATGGCTGACTAATTTTTTTTATTTA
TGCAGAGGCCGAGGCCGCCTCGGCCTCTGAGCTATTCCAGAAGTAGTGAGGAGGCTTTTTTGGAGGCCTA
GGCTTTTGCAAAAAGCTAACTTGTTTATTGCAGCTTATAATGGTTACAAATAAAGCAATAGCATCACAAA
TTTCACAAATAAAGCATTTTTTTCACTGCATTCTAGTTGTGGTTTGTCCAAACTCATCAATGTATCTTAT
CATGTCTGGATCCGCTGCATTAATGAATCGGCCAACGCGCGGGGAGAGGCGGTTTGCGTATTGGGCGCTC
TTCCGCTTCCTCGCTCACTGACTCGCTGCGCTCGGTCGTTCGGCTGCGGCGAGCGGTATCAGCTCACTCA
AAGGCGGTAATACGGTTATCCACAGAATCAGGGGATAACGCAGGAAAGAACATGTGAGCAAAAGGCCAGC
AAAAGGCCAGGAACCGTAAAAAGGCCGCGTTGCTGGCGTTTTTCCATAGGCTCCGCCCCCCTGACGAGCA
TCACAAAAATCGACGCTCAAGTCAGAGGTGGCGAAACCCGACAGGACTATAAAGATACCAGGCGTTTCCC
CCTGGAAGCTCCCTCGTGCGCTCTCCTGTTCCGACCCTGCCGCTTACCGGATACCTGTCCGCCTTTCTCC
CTTCGGGAAGCGTGGCGCTTTCTCATAGCTCACGCTGTAGGTATCTCAGTTCGGTGTAGGTCGTTCGCTC
CAAGCTGGGCTGTGTGCACGAACCCCCCGTTCAGCCCGACCGCTGCGCCTTATCCGGTAACTATCGTCTT
GAGTCCAACCCGGTAAGACACGACTTATCGCCACTGGCAGCAGCCACTGGTAACAGGATTAGCAGAGCGA
GGTATGTAGGCGGTGCTACAGAGTTCTTGAAGTGGTGGCCTAACTACGGCTACACTAGAAGAACAGTATT
TGGTATCTGCGCTCTGCTGAAGCCAGTTACCTTCGGAAAAAGAGTTGGTAGCTCTTGATCCGGCAAACAA
ACCACCGCTGGTAGCGGTGGTTTTTTTGTTTGCAAGCAGCAGATTACGCGCAGAAAAAAAGGATCTCAAG
AAGATCCTTTGATCTTTTCTACGGGGTCTGACGCTCAGTGGAACGAAAACTCACGTTAAGGGATTTTGGT
CATGAGATTATCAAAAAGGATCTTCACCTAGATCCTTTTAAATTAAAAATGAAGTTTTAAATCAATCTAA
AGTATATATGAGTAAACTTGGTCTGACAGTTACCAATGCTTAATCAGTGAGGCACCTATCTCAGCGATCT
GTCTATTTCGTTCATCCATAGTTGCCTGACTCCCCGTCGTGTAGATAACTACGATACGGGAGGGCTTACC
ATCTGGCCCCAGTGCTGCAATGATACCGCGAGACCCACGCTCACCGGCTCCAGATTTATCAGCAATAAAC
CAGCCAGCCGGAAGGGCCGAGCGCAGAAGTGGTCCTGCAACTTTATCCGCCTCCATCCAGTCTATTAATT
GTTGCCGGGAAGCTAGAGTAAGTAGTTCGCCAGTTAATAGTTTGCGCAACGTTGTTGCCATTGCTACAGG
CATCGTGGTGTCACGCTCGTCGTTTGGTATGGCTTCATTCAGCTCCGGTTCCCAACGATCAAGGCGAGTT
ACATGATCCCCCATGTTGTGCAAAAAAGCGGTTAGCTCCTTCGGTCCTCCGATCGTTGTCAGAAGTAAGT
TGGCCGCAGTGTTATCACTCATGGTTATGGCAGCACTGCATAATTCTCTTACTGTCATGCCATCCGTAAG
ATGCTTTTCTGTGACTGGTGAGTACTCAACCAAGTCATTCTGAGAATAGTGTATGCGGCGACCGAGTTGC
TCTTGCCCGGCGTCAATACGGGATAATACCGCGCCACATAGCAGAACTTTAAAAGTGCTCATCATTGGAA
AACGTTCTTCGGGGCGAAAACTCTCAAGGATCTTACCGCTGTTGAGATCCAGTTCGATGTAACCCACTCG
TGCACCCAACTGATCTTCAGCATCTTTTACTTTCACCAGCGTTTCTGGGTGAGCAAAAACAGGAAGGCAA
AATGCCGCAAAAAAGGGAATAAGGGCGACACGGAAATGTTGAATACTCATACTCTTCCTTTTTCAATATT
ATTGAAGCATTTATCAGGGTTATTGTCTCATGAGCGGATACATATTTGAATGTATTTAGAAAAATAAACA
AATAGGGGTTCCGCGCACATTTCCCCGAAAAGTGCCACCTGGTCGACATTGATTATTGACTAGTTATTAA
TAGTAATCAATTACGGGGTCATTAGTTCATAGCCCATATATGGAGTTCCGCGTTACATAACTTACGGTAA
ATGGCCCGCCTGGCTGACCGCCCAACGACCCCCGCCCATTGACGTCAATAATGACGTATGTTCCCATAGT
AACGCCAATAGGGACTTTCCATTGACGTCAATGGGTGGAGTATTTACGGTAAACTGCCCACTTGGCAGTA
CATCAAGTGTATCATATGCCAAGTACGCCCCCTATTGACGTCAATGACGGTAAATGGCCCGCCTGGCATT
ATGCCCAGTACATGACCTTATGGGACTTTCCTACTTGGCAGTACATCTACGTATTAGTCATCGCTATTAC
CATGGTCGAGGTGAGCCCCACGTTCTGCTTCACTCTCCCCATCTCCCCCCCCTCCCCACCCCCAATTTTG
TATTTATTTATTTTTTAATTATTTTGTGCAGCGATGGGGGCGGGGGGGGGGGGGGCGCGCGCC
